Addgene plasmid #237357: HDM_RSV_B_1982_F
Purpose: Expression plasmid for RSV B F from 1982
Depositing lab: Jesse Bloom. Depositing organization: Fred Hutchinson Cancer Center. Publication: RSV F evolution escapes some monoclonal antibodies but does not strongly erode neutralization by human polyclonal sera. Simonich CAL, McMahon TE, Ju X, Yu TC, Brunette N, Stevens-Ayers T, Boeckh MJ, King NP, Greninger AL, Bloom JD. J Virol. 2025 Jul 3:e0053125. doi: 10.1128/jvi.00531-25. PubMed 40607811.
Backbone
  Vector backbone: HDM
  Vector type: Mammalian Expression
Growth in bacteria
  Bacterial resistance: Ampicillin, 100 μg/mL
  Growth temperature: 37°C
  Growth strain: DH5alpha
  Copy number: High Copy
Gene/Insert
  Gene/Insert name: RSV B F from 1982 human codon optimized from Genbank Accesion MG642043
  Species: RSV
  Promoter: CMV
  Cloning method: Restriction Enzyme; 5′ cloning site Unknown (unknown if destroyed)
Terms and licenses: Academic/Nonprofit Terms; Industry Terms: Not Available to Industry
Depositor comments: Please visit https://doi.org/10.1101/2025.03.11.642476 for bioRxiv preprint.
How to cite: HDM_RSV_B_1982_F was a gift from Jesse Bloom (Addgene plasmid # 237357 ; http://n2t.net/addgene:237357 ; RRID:Addgene_237357)
