[The description below was written by a language model from this plasmid's Addgene catalogue record and pLannotate feature annotations shown in this document.]
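Description:
HDM_RSV_B_1982_F is a mammalian expression plasmid built on the HDM backbone that drives production of the fusion (F) glycoprotein of a respiratory syncytial virus subtype B strain from 1982. The sequenced plasmid is about 6.3 kb. It is maintained in E. coli through a high-copy ColE1/pUC-type origin of replication and selected with ampicillin via a β-lactamase gene under its own bla promoter. The annotation also picks up a partial tetracycline-resistance coding fragment and a fragment of the SV40 origin. Both are truncated remnants of the backbone and should not be assumed to be functional.

The expression cassette starts with the human cytomegalovirus immediate-early enhancer and promoter, followed by an internally truncated human β-globin intron, which is commonly included to improve transcript processing and expression. The F open reading frame, roughly 1.7 kb, is described as human codon-optimized from a GenBank entry for the 1982 strain. Downstream lie a short multiple-cloning-site remnant and the human β-globin polyadenylation signal. The short HBB coding fragments annotated on either side of the insert are most likely β-globin exon sequence flanking the intron and poly(A) region, not separately expressed products. No epitope tags or reporters are annotated.

F mediates viral attachment and membrane fusion during entry and is a major target of neutralizing antibodies. The associated publication examines how F evolution affects escape from monoclonal antibodies and neutralization by human polyclonal sera. This suggests the plasmid supplies a historical F variant by transfection for such neutralization comparisons, although the record does not describe the specific assay format.
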