Features (pLannotate 1.2.2; 13 found; start..end, strand, type, name):
      1..589     +  rep_origin     ori: high-copy-number ColE1/pMB1/pBR322/pUC origin of replication
    754..1055    -  CDS            TcR (fragment): tetracycline efflux protein; tet; confers resistance to tetracycline
   1078..1171    -  rep_origin     SV40 ori (fragment): SV40 origin of replication
   1253..1632    +  enhancer       CMV enhancer: human cytomegalovirus immediate early enhancer
   1633..1836    +  promoter       CMV promoter: human cytomegalovirus (CMV) immediate early promoter
   1950..2425    +  intron         β-globin intron: internally truncated intron from human β-globin
   2429..2479    +  CDS            HBB (fragment): HBB_COLGU - Experimental evidence at transcript level: Swiss-Prot protein existence level 2. Involved in oxygen transport from the lung to the various peripheral tissues. From Colobus guereza (Mantled guereza) (Eastern black-and-white colobus monkey).
   2499..4220    +  CDS            F: FUS_HRSVB - Experimental evidence at protein level: Swiss-Prot protein existence level 1. [Fusion glycoprotein F2]: Major determinant of the species specificity of RSV infection. The trimer of F1-F2 (F protein) also facilitates the attachment to host cell by binding to host heparan sulfate. F protein is involved in the entry into the host cell through the interaction with host IGFR1. This interaction activates PRKCZ/PKCzeta that recruits host NCL/nucleolin to the apical cell surface where it can bind fusion glycoprotein F1. Later in infection, F protein expressed at the plasma membrane of infe
   4227..4255    +  misc_feature   MCS (fragment): pBluescript multiple cloning site
   4267..4341    +  CDS            HBB (fragment): HBB_PONPY - Experimental evidence at transcript level: Swiss-Prot protein existence level 2. Involved in oxygen transport from the lung to the various peripheral tissues. From Pongo pygmaeus (Bornean orangutan).
   4345..4739    +  polyA_signal   β-globin poly(A): human β-globin polyadenylation signal
   5159..5263    +  promoter       AmpR promoter: bla
   5264..6124    +  CDS            AmpR: β-lactamase; bla; confers resistance to ampicillin, carbenicillin, and related antibiotics
>Addgene plasmid #237357 | HDM_RSV_B_1982_F | addgene full sequence | sequence record 469322 | Addgene NGS Result
TTGAGATCCTTTTTTTCTGCGCGTAATCTGCTGCTTGCAAACAAAAAAACCACCGCTACCAGCGGTGGTT
TGTTTGCCGGATCAAGAGCTACCAACTCTTTTTCCGAAGGTAACTGGCTTCAGCAGAGCGCAGATACCAA
ATACTGTTCTTCTAGTGTAGCCGTAGTTAGGCCACCACTTCAAGAACTCTGTAGCACCGCCTACATACCT
CGCTCTGCTAATCCTGTTACCAGTGGCTGCTGCCAGTGGCGATAAGTCGTGTCTTACCGGGTTGGACTCA
AGACGATAGTTACCGGATAAGGCGCAGCGGTCGGGCTGAACGGGGGGTTCGTGCACACAGCCCAGCTTGG
AGCGAACGACCTACACCGAACTGAGATACCTACAGCGTGAGCTATGAGAAAGCGCCACGCTTCCCGAAGG
GAGAAAGGCGGACAGGTATCCGGTAAGCGGCAGGGTCGGAACAGGAGAGCGCACGAGGGAGCTTCCAGGG
GGAAACGCCTGGTATCTTTATAGTCCTGTCGGGTTTCGCCACCTCTGACTTGAGCGTCGATTTTTGTGAT
GCTCGTCAGGGGGGCGGAGCCTATGGAAAAACGCCAGCAACGGAGATGCGCCGCGTGCGGCTGCTGGAGA
TGGCGGACGCGATGGATATGTTCTGCCAAGGGTTGGTTTGCGCATTCACAGTTCTCCGCAAGAATTGATT
GGCTCCAATTCTTGGAGTGGTGAATCCGTTAGCGAGGTGCCGCCGGCTTCCATTCAGGTCGAGGTGGCCC
GGCTCCATGCACCGCGACGCAACGCGGGGAGGCAGACAAGGTATAGGGCGGCGCCTACAATCCATGCCAA
CCCGTTCCATGTGCTCGCCGAGGCGGCATAAATCGCCGTGACGATCAGCGGTCCAATGATCGAAGTTAGG
CTGGTAAGAGCCGCGAGCGATCCTTGAAGCTGTCCCTGATGGTCGTCATCTACCTGCCTGGACAGCATGG
CCTGCAACGCGGGCATCCCGATGCCGCCGGAAGCGAGAAGAATCATAATGGGGAAGGCCATCCAGCCTCG
CGTCGGGGAGCTTTTTGCAAAAGCCTAGGCCTCCAAAAAAGCCTCCTCACTACTTCTGGAATAGCTCAGA
GGCCGAGGCGGCCTCGGCCTCTGCATAAATAAAAAAAATTAGTCAGCCATGAGCTTGGCCCATTGCATAC
GTTGTATCCATATCATAATATGTACATTTATATTGGCTCATGTCCAACATTACCGCCATGTTGACATTGA
TTATTGACTAGTTATTAATAGTAATCAATTACGGGGTCATTAGTTCATAGCCCATATATGGAGTTCCGCG
TTACATAACTTACGGTAAATGGCCCGCCTGGCTGACCGCCCAACGACCCCCGCCCATTGACGTCAATAAT
GACGTATGTTCCCATAGTAACGCCAATAGGGACTTTCCATTGACGTCAATGGGTGGAGTATTTACGGTAA
ACTGCCCACTTGGCAGTACATCAAGTGTATCATATGCCAAGTACGCCCCCTATTGACGTCAATGACGGTA
AATGGCCCGCCTGGCATTATGCCCAGTACATGACCTTATGGGACTTTCCTACTTGGCAGTACATCTACGT
ATTAGTCATCGCTATTACCATGGTGATGCGGTTTTGGCAGTACATCAATGGGCGTGGATAGCGGTTTGAC
TCACGGGGATTTCCAAGTCTCCACCCCATTGACGTCAATGGGAGTTTGTTTTGGCACCAAAATCAACGGG
ACTTTCCAAAATGTCGTAACAACTCCGCCCCATTGACGCAAATGGGCGGTAGGCGTGTACGGTGGGAGGT
CTATATAAGCAGAGCTCGTTTAGTGAACCGTCAGATCGCCTGGAGACGCCATCCACGCTGTTTTGACCTC
CATAGAAGACACCGGGACCGATCCAGCCTCCCCTCGAAGCTGATCCTGAGAACTTCAGGGTGAGTCTATG
GGACCCTTGATGTTTTCTTTCCCCTTCTTTTCTATGGTTAAGTTCATGTCATAGGAAGGGGAGAAGTAAC
AGGGTACACATATTGACCAAATCAGGGTAATTTTGCATTTGTAATTTTAAAAAATGCTTTCTTCTTTTAA
TATACTTTTTTGTTTATCTTATTTCTAATACTTTCCCTAATCTCTTTCTTTCAGGGCAATAATGATACAA
TGTATCATGCCTCTTTGCACCATTCTAAAGAATAACAGTGATAATTTCTGGGTTAAGGCAATAGCAATAT
TTCTGCATATAAATATTTCTGCATATAAATTGTAACTGATGTAAGAGGTTTCATATTGCTAATAGCAGCT
ACAATCCAGCTACCATTCTGCTTTTATTTTATGGTTGGGATAAGGCTGGATTATTCTGAGTCCAAGCTAG
GCCCTTTTGCTAATCATGTTCATACCTCTTATCTTCCTCCCACAGCTCCTGGGCAACGTGCTGGTCTGTG
TGCTGGCCCATCACTTTGGCAAAGAATTCCGCGGGCGGCCGCGCCACCATGGAACTTCTTATCCACAGAA
GCAGCGCTATATTCCTGACCCTGGCCATCAACGCTCTGTACCTGACCAGCAGCCAAAACATCACCGAGGA
GTTCTACCAGAGCACATGCAGCGCCGTGAGCAGAGGCTACTTCAGCGCCCTGAGAACCGGCTGGTACACC
AGCGTGATAACCATCGAGCTGAGCAATATCAAGGAAACCAAGTGCAACGGAACCGACACCAAGGTGAAGC
TGATCAAGCAGGAGCTGGACAAGTATAAGAACGCCGTAACAGAACTGCAGCTGCTGATGCAGAACACCCC
TGCCGCCAACAACCGAGCCAGACGGGAGGCCCCTCAGTACATGAACTACACAATCAACACAACCAAGAAT
CTGAACGTGTCTATCAGCAAGAAGAGAAAGCGGCGGTTTCTGGGCTTCCTGCTGGGAGTCGGATCTGCCA
TCGCCAGCGGCATCGCTGTGAGCAAGGTGCTGCATCTGGAAGGCGAGGTGAACAAAATCAAGAACGCCCT
GCTGAGCACCAACAAGGCCGTTGTGAGCCTGTCTAATGGCGTGAGCGTGCTGACCTCGAAAGTGCTGGAT
CTGAAGAACTATATCAACAATCAACTGCTGCCTATCGTGAACCAGCAGAGCTGCAGAATCAGCAACATCG
AGACCGTGATCGAGTTTCAGCAGAAGAACAGCAGGCTGCTGGAAATTACAAGAGAATTTTCCGTCAACGC
CGGCGTGACCACCCCTCTGAGCACCTACATGCTGACAAACTCCGAGCTGCTGAGCCTGATCAACGACATG
CCTATCACCAATGACCAGAAGAAGCTGATGTCTAGCAACGTGCAAATCGTGCGGCAGCAGAGCTACAGCA
TCATGAGCATCATCAAAGAGGAAGTGCTGGCCTACGTGGTGCAGCTACCAATTTACGGAGTGATCGACAC
ACCCTGCTGGAAGCTGCACACATCTCCTCTGTGCACCACAAACATCAAGGAAGGCTCCAACATCTGCCTG
ACAAGAACCGATAGAGGCTGGTATTGCGACAACGCTGGCAGCGTTTCCTTCTTCCCTCAGGCCGACACCT
GTAAAGTACAGAGCAACAGAGTGTTCTGCGACACTATGAACAGCCTCACCCTGCCCAGCGAGGTGTCCCT
GTGTAATACCGATATCTTCAACAGCAAGTACGATTGCAAGATCATGACCAGCAAGACCGACATCAGCTCT
AGCGTGATCACAAGCCTGGGCGCCATCGTGTCCTGCTACGGCAAGACCAAATGTACAGCCTCTAACAAGA
ACCGGGGCATCATCAAGACATTCAGCAACGGCTGTGACTACGTCTCTAACAAGGGCGTGGACACCGTGTC
TGTCGGAAATACCCTGTACTACGTGAACAAGCTGGAAGGAAAGAACCTGTACGTGAAGGGCGAGCCTATT
ATCAATTACTACGACCCACTGGTGTTCCCTAGTGATGAGTTCGACGCCAGCATCAGCCAGGTGAACGAGA
AGATCAACCAGAGCCTGGCTTTTATCAGACGGTCCGATGAGCTGCTGCACAACGTGAATACCGGCAAAAG
TACCACAAATATCATGATCACCACCATCATCATCGTGATCATCGTGGTGCTGCTGTCGCTGATCGCTATT
GGCCTGCTGCTGTACTGTAAAGCAAAGAACACCCCCGTGACACTGTCTAAGGATCAGCTGAGCGGCATCA
ATAACATCGCCTTCAGTAAATAATGAAAGCTTATCGATACCGTCGACCTCGAGGGCCCAGATCTAATTCA
CCCCACCAGTGCAGGCTGCCTATCAGAAAGTGGTGGCTGGTGTGGCTAATGCCCTGGCCCACAAGTATCA
CTAAGCTCGCTTTCTTGCTGTCCAATTTCTATTAAAGGTTCCTTTGTTCCCTAAGTCCAACTACTAAACT
GGGGGATATTATGAAGGGCCTTGAGCATCTGGATTCTGCCTAATAAAAAACATTTATTTTCATTGCAATG
ATGTATTTAAATTATTTCTGAATATTTTACTAAAAAGGGAATGTGGGAGGTCAGTGCATTTAAAACATAA
AGAAATGAAGAGCTAGTTCAAACCTTGGGAAAATACACTATATCTTAAACTCCATGAAAGAAGGTGAGGC
TGCAAACAGCTAATGCACATTGGCAACAGCCCCTGATGCCTATGCCTTATTCATCCCTCAGAAAAGGATT
CAAGTAGAGGCTTGATTTGGAGGTTAAAGTTTTGCTATGCTGTATTTTACATTACTTATTGTTTTAGCTG
TCCTCATGAATGTCTTTTCACTACCCATTTGCTTATCCTGCATCTCTCAGCCTTGACTCCACTCAGTTCT
CTTGCTTAGAGATACCACCTTTCCCCTGAAGTGTTCCTTCCATGTTTTACGGCGAGATGGTTTCTCCTCG
CCTGGCCACTCAGCCTTAGTTGTCTCTGTTGTCTTATAGAGGTCTACTTGAAGAAGGAAAAACAGGGGGC
ATGGTTTGACTGTCCTGTGAGCCCTTCTTCCCTGCCTCCCCCACTCACAGTGACCCGGAATCCCTCGACA
TGGCAGTCTAGATCATTCTTGAAGACGAAAGGGCCTCGTGATACGCCTATTTTTATAGGTTAATGTCATG
ATAATAATGGTTTCTTAGACGTCAGGTGGCACTTTTCGGGGAAATGTGCGCGGAACCCCTATTTGTTTAT
TTTTCTAAATACATTCAAATATGTATCCGCTCATGAGACAATAACCCTGATAAATGCTTCAATAATATTG
AAAAAGGAAGAGTATGAGTATTCAACATTTCCGTGTCGCCCTTATTCCCTTTTTTGCGGCATTTTGCCTT
CCTGTTTTTGCTCACCCAGAAACGCTGGTGAAAGTAAAAGATGCTGAAGATCAGTTGGGTGCACGAGTGG
GTTACATCGAACTGGATCTCAACAGCGGTAAGATCCTTGAGAGTTTTCGCCCCGAAGAACGTTTTCCAAT
GATGAGCACTTTTAAAGTTCTGCTATGTGGCGCGGTATTATCCCGTATTGACGCCGGGCAAGAGCAACTC
GGTCGCCGCATACACTATTCTCAGAATGACTTGGTTGAGTACTCACCAGTCACAGAAAAGCATCTTACGG
ATGGCATGACAGTAAGAGAATTATGCAGTGCTGCCATAACCATGAGTGATAACACTGCGGCCAACTTACT
TCTGACAACGATCGGAGGACCGAAGGAGCTAACCGCTTTTTTGCACAACATGGGGGATCATGTAACTCGC
CTTGATCGTTGGGAACCGGAGCTGAATGAAGCCATACCAAACGACGAGCGTGACACCACGATGCCTGTAG
CAATGGCAACAACGTTGCGCAAACTATTAACTGGCGAACTACTTACTCTAGCTTCCCGGCAACAATTAAT
AGACTGGATGGAGGCGGATAAAGTTGCAGGACCACTTCTGCGCTCGGCCCTTCCGGCTGGCTGGTTTATT
GCTGATAAATCTGGAGCCGGTGAGCGTGGGTCTCGCGGTATCATTGCAGCACTGGGGCCAGATGGTAAGC
CCTCCCGTATCGTAGTTATCTACACGACGGGGAGTCAGGCAACTATGGATGAACGAAATAGACAGATCGC
TGAGATAGGTGCCTCACTGATTAAGCATTGGTAACTGTCAGACCAAGTTTACTCATATATACTTTAGATT
GATTTAAAACTTCATTTTTAATTTAAAAGGATCTAGGTGAAGATCCTTTTTGATAATCTCATGACCAAAA
TCCCTTAACGTGAGTTTTCGTTCCACTGAGCGTCAGACCCCGTAGAAAAGATCAAAGGATCTTC
